>Addgene plasmid #20663 | pWZL Neo Myr Flag VRK2 | addgene partial sequence | sequence record 26490 | 20663 with pWZL-Fwd
CTCCTTCTCTAGGCGCCGGCCGGATCCAGAATTCGCCACCATGGGGTCTTCAAAATCTAAACCAAAGGAC
CCCAGCCAGCGCCGGCGCAGGATCCGAGGTTACCTTGACTACAAAGACGATGACGACAAGCAATTGACAA
GTTTGTACAAAAAAGTTGGCATGCCACCAAAAAGAAATGAAAAATACAAACTTCCTATTCCATTTCCAGA
AGGCAAGGTTCTGGATGATATGGAAGGCAATCAGTGGGTACTGGGCAAGAAGATTGGCTCTGGAGGATTT
GGATTGATATATTTAGCTTTCCCCACAAATAAACCAGAGAAAGATGCAAGACATGTAGTAAAAGTGGAAT
ATCAAGAAAATGGCCCGTTATTTTCAGAACTTAAATTTTATCAGAGAGTTGCAAAAAAAGACTGTATCAA
AAAGTGGATAGAACGCAAACAACTTGATTATTTAGGAATTCCTCTGTTTTATGGATCTGGTCTGACTGAA
TTCAAGGGAAGAAGTTACAGATTTATGGTAATGGAAAGACTAGGAATAGATTTACAGAAGATCTCAGGCC
AGAATGGTACCTTTAAAAAGTCAACTGTCCTGCAATTAGGTATCCGAATGTTGGATGTACTGGAATATAT
ACATGAAAATGAATATGTTCATGGTGATATAAAAGCAGCAAATCTACTTTTGGGTTACAAAAATCNAGAC
CNNNTTATCTTGCAGATTATGGACTTTCCTACNGATATTGTCCCNATGG
