[The description below was written by a language model from this plasmid's Addgene catalogue record.]
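Description:
pWZL Neo Myr Flag VRK2 is a retroviral mammalian expression plasmid built on the Gateway-compatible pWZL-Neo-Myr-Flag-DEST backbone. It is propagated in bacteria under ampicillin selection, in a recombination-deficient strain chosen to guard against rearrangement, which is a common precaution for vectors carrying repeated retroviral sequences. In mammalian cells, stably transduced populations are selected with G418 through the neomycin resistance marker. No feature table accompanies the record, so the promoter driving the insert, the origin of replication and the arrangement of the viral elements are not stated. The copy number is listed as unknown.

The insert is the human VRK2 open reading frame (vaccinia related kinase 2). It was first cloned into a Gateway entry vector and then moved into the destination vector by an LR recombination reaction. This places the ORF downstream of two backbone-encoded N-terminal elements, a myristoylation signal and a Flag epitope. A myristoylation sequence directs lipid modification and membrane association of the fusion protein, a strategy commonly used to promote kinase activation. The Flag tag allows detection or immunoprecipitation with standard antibodies.

The plasmid is one member of a library of myristoylated, Flag-tagged kinase clones made for an integrative genomic study aimed at identifying breast cancer oncogenes. Its role there is retroviral delivery and stable expression of a membrane-targeted kinase in mammalian cells. The depositors note that the identity of the gene has been verified, but the clone has not been fully sequenced, so minor mutations cannot be excluded.
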