Addgene plasmid #20663: pWZL Neo Myr Flag VRK2
Depositing lab: William Hahn & Jean Zhao. Depositing organization: Dana-Farber Cancer Institute. Publication: Integrative Genomic Approaches Identify IKBKE as a Breast Cancer Oncogene (Kinase Library Clones). Boehm JS, Zhao JJ, Yao J, Kim SY, Firestein R, Dunn IF, Sjostrom SK, Garraway LA, Weremowicz S, Richardson AL, Greulich H, Stewart CJ, Mulvey LA, Shen RR, Ambrogio L, Hirozane-Kishikawa T, Hill DE, Vidal M, Meyerson M, Grenier JK, Hinkle G, Root DE, Roberts TM, Lander ES, Polyak K, Hahn WC. Cell. 2007 Jun 15. 129(6):1065-1079. 10.1016/j.cell.2007.03.052 PubMed 17574021.
Backbone
  Vector backbone: pWZL-Neo-Myr-Flag-DEST
  Backbone manufacturer: William Hahn Lab (available at Addgene, #15300)
  Vector type: Mammalian Expression, Retroviral
  Selectable markers: Neomycin (select with G418)
Growth in bacteria
  Bacterial resistance: Ampicillin, 100 μg/mL
  Growth temperature: 37°C
  Growth strain: Stbl3
  Growth instructions: Stbl3 cells to prevent recombination.
  Copy number: Unknown
Gene/Insert
  Gene/Insert name: VRK2 (alt name: vaccinia related kinase 2)
  Species: H. sapiens (human)
  GenBank ID: NM_006296
  Entrez Gene: VRK2
  Tag / fusion protein: Myr (N terminal on backbone); Flag (N terminal on backbone)
  Cloning method: Gateway Cloning
  Sequencing primers: 5′ pWZL-Fwd (GAA CCT CCT CGT TCG ACC); 3′ pWZL-Rev (TTC CGG GCC CTC ACA TTG)
Resource information
  A portion of this plasmid was derived from a plasmid made by: 2-A4
Terms and licenses: Academic/Nonprofit Terms; Industry Terms: Not Available to Industry
Depositor comments: ORFs were cloned into Gateway compatible pEntry vectors. An LR recombination reaction was performed to move the ORF to pWZL-Neo-Myr-Flag DEST such that the ORF would have 5' myristoylation and flag tags. This plasmid is part of a kinase library, and the gene has been verified, but has not been fully sequenced for minor mutations. Please see the following link for plasmids from this article that are not part of the kinase library http://www.addgene.org/pubmed/17574021
How to cite: pWZL Neo Myr Flag VRK2 was a gift from William Hahn & Jean Zhao (Addgene plasmid # 20663 ; http://n2t.net/addgene:20663 ; RRID:Addgene_20663)
